Addgene plasmid #232790: MCU-mCherry
Purpose: Encodes an mCherry-tagged MCU/Mitochondrial Calcium Uniporter
Depositing lab: Giulia Bertolin. Depositing organization: CNRS, Delegation Bretagne et Pays de la Loire. Publication: Mitochondrial Aurora kinase A induces mitophagy by interacting with MAP1LC3 and Prohibitin 2. Bertolin G, Alves-Guerra MC, Cheron A, Burel A, Prigent C, Le Borgne R, Tramier M. Life Sci Alliance. 2021 Apr 5;4(6):e202000806. doi: 10.26508/lsa.202000806. Print 2021 Jun. PubMed 33820826.
Backbone
  Vector backbone: pmCherry N1
  Vector type: Mammalian Expression
Growth in bacteria
  Bacterial resistance: Kanamycin, 50 μg/mL
  Growth temperature: 37°C
  Growth strain: DH5alpha
  Copy number: High Copy
Gene/Insert
  Gene/Insert name: Calcium uniporter protein, mitochondrial (alt names: MCU; C10orf42; CCDC109A)
  Entrez Gene: MCU (a.k.a. C10orf42, CCDC109A, HsMCU)
  Promoter: CMV
  Tag / fusion protein: mCherry (C terminal on backbone)
  Cloning method: Gibson Cloning
  Sequencing primers: 5′ CMV
Terms and licenses: Academic/Nonprofit Terms; Industry Terms: Not Available to Industry
How to cite: MCU-mCherry was a gift from Giulia Bertolin (Addgene plasmid # 232790 ; http://n2t.net/addgene:232790 ; RRID:Addgene_232790)
