[The description below was written by a language model from this plasmid's Addgene catalogue record and pLannotate feature annotations shown in this document.]
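Description:
MCU-mCherry is a mammalian expression plasmid of about 5.8 kb built on the pmCherry N1 backbone. It encodes the human mitochondrial calcium uniporter (MCU, also known as C10orf42 or CCDC109A) fused at its C terminus to the red fluorescent protein mCherry. The MCU coding sequence was inserted by Gibson cloning upstream of the backbone's mCherry. It is joined to mCherry through a remnant of the multiple cloning site, so the tag sits away from the N-terminal end of the protein, where mitochondrial targeting signals generally reside. Transcription is driven by the human cytomegalovirus immediate-early enhancer and promoter and terminated by the SV40 polyadenylation signal. Between the promoter and the insert, the annotation picks up a T7 promoter and a partial attB1 site. These may have been carried over from an earlier source vector for the MCU sequence, although the record does not say so. Short hits to an HIV-1 LTR, SV40 large T antigen, ble and the bGH poly(A) signal are fragments only and are unlikely to represent functional elements.

In bacteria the plasmid replicates from a high-copy ColE1/pUC-type origin and is selected with kanamycin. It also carries an f1 origin for single-stranded DNA production. The NeoR/KanR gene (Tn5 aminoglycoside phosphotransferase) lies downstream of both a bacterial promoter and the SV40 early promoter and is followed by the HSV TK poly(A) signal. The same marker could therefore support G418 selection in mammalian cells. The construct is intended for expressing fluorescently labelled MCU in mammalian cells. The associated work concerns mitochondrial Aurora kinase A and mitophagy, but the record does not describe the specific experiments in which the plasmid was used.
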