Features (pLannotate 1.2.2; 18 found; start..end, strand, type, name):
     52..355     +  enhancer       CMV enhancer: human cytomegalovirus immediate early enhancer
    356..559     +  promoter       CMV promoter: human cytomegalovirus (CMV) immediate early promoter
    555..588     +  LTR            5' LTR (truncated) (fragment): truncated 5' long terminal repeat (LTR) from HIV-1
    604..622     +  promoter       T7 promoter: promoter for bacteriophage T7 RNA polymerase
    657..674     +  protein_bind   attB1 (fragment): mutant version of attB; core recombination site for the Gateway® BP reaction BP Clonase™
    746..1732    +  CDS            MCU (fragment): MCU_HUMAN - Also known as C10orf42 From Homo sapiens (Human).
   1735..1779    +  misc_feature   MCS (fragment): multiple cloning site
   1793..2500    +  CDS            mCherry: mCherry is a basic (constitutively fluorescent) red fluorescent protein published in 2004, derived from Discosoma sp.. It is reported to be a very rapidly-maturing monomer with low acid sensitivity.
   2520..2603    +  CDS            large T antigen (fragment): large T antigen from SV40 (simian virus 40)
   2626..2747    +  polyA_signal   SV40 poly(A) signal: SV40 polyadenylation signal
   2781..3209    -  rep_origin     f1 ori (sequence partly withheld): f1 bacteriophage origin of replication; arrow indicates direction of (+) strand synthesis
   3236..3340    +  promoter       AmpR promoter: bla
   3342..3699    +  promoter       SV40 promoter: SV40 enhancer and early promoter
   3734..4528    +  CDS            NeoR/KanR: aminoglycoside phosphotransferase from Tn5; aph(3')-II (or nptII); confers resistance to neomycin, kanamycin, and G418 (Geneticin®)
   4549..4701    +  CDS            ble (fragment): BLE_KLEPN - Experimental evidence at protein level: Swiss-Prot protein existence level 1. Binding protein with a strong affinity to the bleomycin family of antibiotics. Binds to CL990; an antimitotic-antibiotic compound. From Klebsiella pneumoniae.
   4760..4807    +  polyA_signal   HSV TK poly(A) signal: herpes simplex virus thymidine kinase polyadenylation signal (Cole and Stacy, 1985)
   4898..4914    -  polyA_signal   bGH poly(A) signal (fragment): bovine growth hormone polyadenylation signal
   5136..5724    +  rep_origin     ori: high-copy-number ColE1/pMB1/pBR322/pUC origin of replication
>Addgene plasmid #232790 | MCU-mCherry | addgene full sequence | sequence record 465248 | Addgene NGS Result
ATAGTAATCAATTACGGGGTCATTAGTTCATAGCCCATATATGGAGTTCCGCGTTACATAACTTACGGTA
AATGGCCCGCCTGGCTGACCGCCCAACGACCCCCGCCCATTGACGTCAATAATGACGTATGTTCCCATAG
TAACGCCAATAGGGACTTTCCATTGACGTCAATGGGTGGAGTATTTACGGTAAACTGCCCACTTGGCAGT
ACATCAAGTGTATCATATGCCAAGTACGCCCCCTATTGACGTCAATGACGGTAAATGGCCCGCCTGGCAT
TATGCCCAGTACATGACCTTATGGGACTTTCCTACTTGGCAGTACATCTACGTATTAGTCATCGCTATTA
CCATGGTGATGCGGTTTTGGCAGTACATCAATGGGCGTGGATAGCGGTTTGACTCACGGGGATTTCCAAG
TCTCCACCCCATTGACGTCAATGGGAGTTTGTTTTGGCACCAAAATCAACGGGACTTTCCAAAATGTCGT
AACAACTCCGCCCCATTGACGCAAATGGGCGGTAGGCGTGTACGGTGGGAGGTCTATATAAGCAGAGCTC
TCTGGCTAACTAGAGAACCCACTGCTTACTGGCTTATCGAAATTAATACGACTCACTATAGGGAGACCCA
AGCTGGCTAGTTAAGCTGAGCATCAACAAGTTTGTACAAAAAAGTTGGCATGACGGCCGCCGCAGGTAGA
TCGCTCCTGCTGCTCCTCTCCTCTCGGGGCGGCGGCGGCGGGGGCGCCGGCGGCTGCGGGGCGCTGACTG
CCGGCTGCTTCCCTGGGCTGGGCGTCAGCCGCCACCGGCAGCAGCAGCACCACCGGACGGTACACCAGAG
GATCGCTTCCTGGCAGAATTTGGGAGCTGTTTATTGCAGCACTGTTGTGCCCTCTGATGATGTTACAGTG
GTTTATCAAAATGGGTTACCTGTGATATCTGTGAGGCTACCATCCCGGCGTGAACGCTGTCAGTTCACAC
TCAAGCCTATCTCTGACTCTGTTGGTGTATTTTTACGACAACTGCAAGAAGAGGATCGGGGAATTGACAG
AGTTGCTATCTATTCACCAGATGGTGTTCGCGTTGCTGCTTCAACAGGAATAGACCTCCTCCTCCTTGAT
GACTTTAAGCTGGTCATTAATGACTTAACATACCACGTACGACCACCAAAAAGAGACCTCTTAAGTCATG
AAAATGCAGCAACGCTGAATGATGTAAAGACATTGGTCCAGCAACTATACACCACACTGTGCATTGAGCA
GCACCAGTTAAACAAGGAAAGGGAGCTTATTGAAAGACTAGAGGATCTCAAAGAGCAGCTGGCTCCCCTG
GAAAAGGTACGAATTGAGATTAGCAGAAAAGCTGAGAAGAGGACCACTTTGGTGCTATGGGGTGGCCTTG
CCTACATGGCCACACAGTTTGGCATTTTGGCCCGGCTTACCTGGTGGGAATATTCCTGGGACATCATGGA
GCCAGTAACATACTTCATCACTTATGGAAGTGCCATGGCAATGTATGCATATTTTGTAATGACACGCCAG
GAATATGTTTATCCAGAAGCCAGAGACAGACAATACTTACTATTTTTCCATAAAGGAGCCAAAAAGTCAC
GTTTTGACCTAGAGAAATACAATCAACTCAAGGATGCAATTGCTCAGGCAGAAATGGACCTTAAGAGACT
GAGAGACCCATTACAAGTACATCTGCCTCTCCGACAAATTGGTGAAAAAGATTGCAAGCTTCGAATTCTG
CAGTCGACGGTACCGCGGGCCCGGGATCCACCGGTCGCCACCATGGTGAGCAAGGGCGAGGAGGATAACA
TGGCCATCATCAAGGAGTTCATGCGCTTCAAGGTGCACATGGAGGGCTCCGTGAACGGCCACGAGTTCGA
GATCGAGGGCGAGGGCGAGGGCCGCCCCTACGAGGGCACCCAGACCGCCAAGCTGAAGGTGACCAAGGGT
GGCCCCCTGCCCTTCGCCTGGGACATCCTGTCCCCTCAGTTCATGTACGGCTCCAAGGCCTACGTGAAGC
ACCCCGCCGACATCCCCGACTACTTGAAGCTGTCCTTCCCCGAGGGCTTCAAGTGGGAGCGCGTGATGAA
CTTCGAGGACGGCGGCGTGGTGACCGTGACCCAGGACTCCTCCCTGCAGGACGGCGAGTTCATCTACAAG
GTGAAGCTGCGCGGCACCAACTTCCCCTCCGACGGCCCCGTAATGCAGAAGAAGACCATGGGCTGGGAGG
CCTCCTCCGAGCGGATGTACCCCGAGGACGGCGCCCTGAAGGGCGAGATCAAGCAGAGGCTGAAGCTGAA
GGACGGCGGCCACTACGACGCTGAGGTCAAGACCACCTACAAGGCCAAGAAGCCCGTGCAGCTGCCCGGC
GCCTACAACGTCAACATCAAGTTGGACATCACCTCCCACAACGAGGACTACACCATCGTGGAACAGTACG
AACGCGCCGAGGGCCGCCACTCCACCGGCGGCATGGACGAGCTGTACAAGTAAAGCGGCCGCGACTCTAG
ATCATAATCAGCCATACCACATTTGTAGAGGTTTTACTTGCTTTAAAAAACCTCCCACACCTCCCCCTGA
ACCTGAAACATAAAATGAATGCAATTGTTGTTGTTAACTTGTTTATTGCAGCTTATAATGGTTACAAATA
AAGCAATAGCATCACAAATTTCACAAATAAAGCATTTTTTTCACTGCATTCTAGTTGTGGTTTGTCCAAA
CTCATCAATGTATCTTAAGGCGTAAATTGTAAGCGTTAATATTTTGTTAAAATTCGCGTTAAATTTTTGT
TAAATCAGCTCATTTTTTAACCAATAGGCCGAAATCGGCAAAATCCCTTATAAATCAAAAGAATAGACCG
AGATAGGGT
[37 nt withheld, positions 2880-2916]
AAAGAACGTGGACTCCAACGTCAAAGG
[49 nt withheld, positions 2944-2992]
T
[91 nt withheld, positions 2994-3084]
G
[124 nt withheld, positions 3086-3209]
CAGGTGGCACTTTTCGGGGAAATGTGCGCGGAACCCCTATTTGTTTATTTTTCTAAATACATTCAAATAT
GTATCCGCTCATGAGACAATAACCCTGATAAATGCTTCAATAATATTGAAAAAGGAAGAGTCCTGAGGCG
GAAAGAACCAGCTGTGGAATGTGTGTCAGTTAGGGTGTGGAAAGTCCCCAGGCTCCCCAGCAGGCAGAAG
TATGCAAAGCATGCATCTCAATTAGTCAGCAACCAGGTGTGGAAAGTCCCCAGGCTCCCCAGCAGGCAGA
AGTATGCAAAGCATGCATCTCAATTAGTCAGCAACCATAGTCCCGCCCCTAACTCCGCCCATCCCGCCCC
TAACTCCGCCCAGTTCCGCCCATTCTCCGCCCCATGGCTGACTAATTTTTTTTATTTATGCAGAGGCCGA
GGCCGCCTCGGCCTCTGAGCTATTCCAGAAGTAGTGAGGAGGCTTTTTTGGAGGCCTAGGCTTTTGCAAA
GATCGATCAAGAGACAGGATGAGGATCGTTTCGCATGATTGAACAAGATGGATTGCACGCAGGTTCTCCG
GCCGCTTGGGTGGAGAGGCTATTCGGCTATGACTGGGCACAACAGACAATCGGCTGCTCTGATGCCGCCG
TGTTCCGGCTGTCAGCGCAGGGGCGCCCGGTTCTTTTTGTCAAGACCGACCTGTCCGGTGCCCTGAATGA
ACTGCAAGACGAGGCAGCGCGGCTATCGTGGCTGGCCACGACGGGCGTTCCTTGCGCAGCTGTGCTCGAC
GTTGTCACTGAAGCGGGAAGGGACTGGCTGCTATTGGGCGAAGTGCCGGGGCAGGATCTCCTGTCATCTC
ACCTTGCTCCTGCCGAGAAAGTATCCATCATGGCTGATGCAATGCGGCGGCTGCATACGCTTGATCCGGC
TACCTGCCCATTCGACCACCAAGCGAAACATCGCATCGAGCGAGCACGTACTCGGATGGAAGCCGGTCTT
GTCGATCAGGATGATCTGGACGAAGAGCATCAGGGGCTCGCGCCAGCCGAACTGTTCGCCAGGCTCAAGG
CGAGCATGCCCGACGGCGAGGATCTCGTCGTGACCCATGGCGATGCCTGCTTGCCGAATATCATGGTGGA
AAATGGCCGCTTTTCTGGATTCATCGACTGTGGCCGGCTGGGTGTGGCGGACCGCTATCAGGACATAGCG
TTGGCTACCCGTGATATTGCTGAAGAGCTTGGCGGCGAATGGGCTGACCGCTTCCTCGTGCTTTACGGTA
TCGCCGCTCCCGATTCGCAGCGCATCGCCTTCTATCGCCTTCTTGACGAGTTCTTCTGAGCGGGACTCTG
GGGTTCGAAATGACCGACCAAGCGACGCCCAACCTGCCATCACGAGATTTCGATTCCACCGCCGCCTTCT
ATGAAAGGTTGGGCTTCGGAATCGTTTTCCGGGACGCCGGCTGGATGATCCTCCAGCGCGGGGATCTCAT
GCTGGAGTTCTTCGCCCACCCTAGGGGGAGGCTAACTGAAACACGGAAGGAGACAATACCGGAAGGAACC
CGCGCTATGACGGCAATAAAAAGACAGAATAAAACGCACGGTGTTGGGTCGTTTGTTCATAAACGCGGGG
TTCGGTCCCAGGGCTGGCACTCTGTCGATACCCCACCGAGACCCCATTGGGGCCAATACGCCCGCGTTTC
TTCCTTTTCCCCACCCCACCCCCCAAGTTCGGGTGAAGGCCCAGGGCTCGCAGCCAACGTCGGGGCGGCA
GGCCCTGCCATAGCCTCAGGTTACTCATATATACTTTAGATTGATTTAAAACTTCATTTTTAATTTAAAA
GGATCTAGGTGAAGATCCTTTTTGATAATCTCATGACCAAAATCCCTTAACGTGAGTTTTCGTTCCACTG
AGCGTCAGACCCCGTAGAAAAGATCAAAGGATCTTCTTGAGATCCTTTTTTTCTGCGCGTAATCTGCTGC
TTGCAAACAAAAAAACCACCGCTACCAGCGGTGGTTTGTTTGCCGGATCAAGAGCTACCAACTCTTTTTC
CGAAGGTAACTGGCTTCAGCAGAGCGCAGATACCAAATACTGTTCTTCTAGTGTAGCCGTAGTTAGGCCA
CCACTTCAAGAACTCTGTAGCACCGCCTACATACCTCGCTCTGCTAATCCTGTTACCAGTGGCTGCTGCC
AGTGGCGATAAGTCGTGTCTTACCGGGTTGGACTCAAGACGATAGTTACCGGATAAGGCGCAGCGGTCGG
GCTGAACGGGGGGTTCGTGCACACAGCCCAGCTTGGAGCGAACGACCTACACCGAACTGAGATACCTACA
GCGTGAGCTATGAGAAAGCGCCACGCTTCCCGAAGGGAGAAAGGCGGACAGGTATCCGGTAAGCGGCAGG
GTCGGAACAGGAGAGCGCACGAGGGAGCTTCCAGGGGGAAACGCCTGGTATCTTTATAGTCCTGTCGGGT
TTCGCCACCTCTGACTTGAGCGTCGATTTTTGTGATGCTCGTCAGGGGGGCGGAGCCTATGGAAAAACGC
CAGCAACGCGGCCTTTTTACGGTTCCTGGCCTTTTGCTGGCCTTTTGCTCACATGTTCTTTCCTGCGTTA
TCCCCTGATTCTGTGGATAACCGTATTACCGCCATGCATTAGTTATTA
